>Addgene plasmid #207912 | pKE011 | addgene full sequence | sequence record 414012 | Addgene NGS Result
TCTGTGGATAACCGTATTACCGCCTTTGAGTGAGCTGATACCGCTCGCCGCAGCCGAACGACCGAGCGCA
GCGAGTCAGTGAGCGAGGAAGCGGAAGAGCGCCCAATACGCAAACCGCCTCTCCCCGCGCGTTGGCCGAT
TCATTAATGCAGCTGGCACGACAGGTTTCCCGACTGGAAAGCGGGCAGTGAGCGCAACGCAATTAATGTG
AGTTAGCTCACTCATTAGGCACCCCAGGCTTTACACTTTATGCTTCCGGCTCGTATGTTGTGTGGAATTG
TGAGCGGATAACAATTTCACACGAGCTATTTAGGTGACACTATAGAAGTGAAGCTTGGTCTCAGCAGCGT
GTCTCAAAATCTCTGATGTTACATTGCACAAGATAAAAATATATCATCATGCCTCCTCTAGAGGTGTCGC
TATTTTACTTTAAATTTTTCTTATGGCTCAGCCTGTGATGGATAACTGAATCAAACAAATGGCGTCTGGG
TTTAAGAACATCTGTTTTGGCTATGTTGGACGAAACAAGTGAACTTTTAGGATCAACTTCCGTTTATATA
CGGAGCTTATATCGAGCAATAAGATAAGTGGGCTTTTTATGTAATTTAATGGGCTATCGTCCATATATTC
ACTAATACCCATGCCCAGTACCCATGTATGCGTTTCATATAAGCTCCTAATTTCTCCCACATCGCTCAAA
TCTAAACAAATCTTGTTGTATATATAACACTGAGGGAGCACCATTGATTGGCAGGTGGAATTCCACCTGC
AGCTGTTTTAGAGCTAGAAATAGCAAGTTAAAATAAGGCTAGTCCGTTATCAACTTGAAAAAGTGGCACC
GAGTCGGTGCTTTTTTTGCAAAAATTTTCAGATTTTTTCTTCATCTGTAGATTTCTGGGTTTTTTTTTCC
GTTTCGTGAATCATAAGTGAAGTTTTGGATGCAAATCTGCGCGAAAAAAGTTGGACCTGCAATGAGCTTA
TTTAGATAGCTAAGACAAAGTGATTGGTCCGTTGTTTCAGTTCTGATTGTCAGAGAGTTTGTTTCGAGTC
GGCGACACCAATGCGTTTTGTTAACCAGATTTCGGGTAAGAAATGTATCGAGAGTTTGTTTCCAGACGGC
TACATCATTTTCTTATGAAGGGTGAAATTAGATAGACCAAAGATTGAAACACAACATTTCTTTCACAAAA
ATATAATAAACTTGATAGCATTTAGGATCAGCTCAGTGAGACCGAATTCTCGCCCTATAGTGAGTCGTAT
TACCTGGCCGTCGTTTTACAACGTCGTGACTGGGAAAACCCTGGCGTTACCCAACTTAATCGCCTTGCAG
CACATCCCCCTTTCGCCAGCTGGCGTAATAGCGAAGAGGCCCGCACCGATCGCCCTTCCCAACAGTTGCG
CAGCCTGAATGGCGAATGGCGCCTGATGCGGTATTTTCTCCTTACGCATCTGTGCGGTATTTCACACCGC
ATATGGTGCACTCTCAGTACAATCTGCTCTGATGCCGCATAGTTAAGCCAGCCCCGACACCCGCCAACAC
CCGCTGACGCGCCCTGACGGGCTTGTCTGCTCCCGGCATCCGCTTACAGACAAGCTGTGACCGTCTCCGG
GAGCTGCATGTGTCAGAGGTTTTCACCGTCATCACCGAAACGCGCGAGACGAAAGGGCCTCGTGATACGC
CTATTTTTATAGGTTAATGTCATGATAATAATGGTTTCTTAGACGTCAGGTGGCACTTTTCGGGGAAATG
TGCGCGGAACCCCTATTTGTTTATTTTTCTAAATACATTCAAATATGTATCCGCTCATGAGACAATAACC
CTGATAAATGCTTCAATAATATTGAAAAAGGAAGAGTATGAGTATTCAACATTTCCGTGTCGCCCTTATT
CCCTTTTTTGCGGCATTTTGCCTTCCTGTTTTTGCTCACCCAGAAACGCTGGTGAAAGTAAAAGATGCTG
AAGATCAGTTGGGTGCACGAGTGGGTTACATCGAACTGGATCTCAACAGCGGTAAGATCCTTGAGAGTTT
TCGCCCCGAAGAACGTTTTCCAATGATGAGCACTTTTAAAGTTCTGCTATGTGGCGCGGTATTATCCCGT
ATTGACGCCGGGCAAGAGCAACTCGGTCGCCGCATACACTATTCTCAGAATGACTTGGTTGAGTACTCAC
CAGTCACAGAAAAGCATCTTACGGATGGCATGACAGTAAGAGAATTATGCAGTGCTGCCATAACCATGAG
TGATAACACTGCGGCCAACTTACTTCTGACAACGATCGGAGGACCGAAGGAGCTAACCGCTTTTTTGCAC
AACATGGGGGATCATGTAACTCGCCTTGATCGTTGGGAACCGGAGCTGAATGAAGCCATACCAAACGACG
AGCGTGACACCACGATGCCTGTAGCAATGGCAACAACGTTGCGCAAACTATTAACTGGCGAACTACTTAC
TCTAGCTTCCCGGCAACAATTAATAGACTGGATGGAGGCGGATAAAGTTGCAGGACCACTTCTGCGCTCG
GCCCTTCCGGCTGGCTGGTTTATTGCTGATAAATCTGGAGCCGGTGAGCGTGGCTCTCGAGGTATCATTG
CAGCACTGGGGCCAGATGGTAAGCCCTCCCGTATCGTAGTTATCTACACGACGGGGAGTCAGGCAACTAT
GGATGAACGAAATAGACAGATCGCTGAGATAGGTGCCTCACTGATTAAGCATTGGTAACTGTCAGACCAA
GTTTACTCATATATATTTTAGATTGATTTAAAACTTCATTTTTAATTTAAAAGGATCTAGGTGAAGATCC
TTTTTGATAATCTCATGACCAAAATCCCTTAACGTGAGTTTTCGTTCCACTGAGCGTCAGACCCCGTAGA
AAAGATCAAAGGATCTTCTTGAGATCCTTTTTTTCTGCGCGTAATCTGCTGCTTGCAAACAAAAAAACCA
CCGCTACCAGCGGTGGTTTGTTTGCCGGATCAAGAGCTACCAACTCTTTTTCCGAAGGTAACTGGCTTCA
GCAGAGCGCAGATACCAAATACTGTTCTTCTAGTGTAGCCGTAGTTAGGCCACCACTTCAAGAACTCTGT
AGCACCGCCTACATACCTCGCTCTGCTAATCCTGTTACCAGTGGCTGCTGCCAGTGGCGATAAGTCGTGT
CTTACCGGGTTGGACTCAAGACGATAGTTACCGGATAAGGCGCAGCGGTCGGGCTGAACGGGGGGTTCGT
GCACACAGCCCAGCTTGGAGCGAACGACCTACACCGAACTGAGATACCTACAGCGTGAGCTATGAGAAAG
CGCCACGCTTCCCGAAGGGAGAAAGGCGGACAGGTATCCGGTAAGCGGCAGGGTCGGAACAGGAGAGCGC
ACGAGGGAGCTTCCAGGGGGAAACGCCTGGTATCTTTATAGTCCTGTCGGGTTTCGCCACCTCTGACTTG
AGCGTCGATTTTTGTGATGCTCGTCAGGGGGGCGGAGCCTATGGAAAAACGCCAGCAACGCGGCCTTTTT
ACGGTTCCTGGCCTTTTGCTGGCCTTTTGCTCACATGTTCTTTCCTGCGTTATCCCCTGAT
Features (pLannotate 1.2.2; 14 found; start..end, strand, type, name):
      1..97      +  rep_origin     RSF ori (fragment): Plasmids containing the RSF 1030 origin of replication can be propagated in E. coli cells that contain additional plasmids with compatible origins.
     99..191     +  CDS            lacI (fragment): lac repressor; lacI; The lac repressor binds to the lac operator to inhibit transcription in E. coli. This inhibition can be relieved by adding lactose or isopropyl-β-D-thiogalactopyranoside (IPTG).
    204..225     +  protein_bind   CAP binding site: CAP binding activates transcription in the presence of cAMP. E. coli catabolite activator protein
    240..270     +  promoter       lac promoter: promoter for the E. coli lac operon
    278..294     +  protein_bind   lac operator: The lac repressor binds to the lac operator to inhibit transcription in E. coli. This inhibition can be relieved by adding lactose or isopropyl-β-D-thiogalactopyranoside (IPTG). lac repressor encoded by lacI
    308..326     +  promoter       SP6 promoter: promoter for bacteriophage SP6 RNA polymerase
    775..850     +  misc_RNA       gRNA scaffold: guide RNA scaffold for the Streptococcus pyogenes CRISPR/Cas9 system
   1244..1262    -  promoter       T7 promoter: promoter for bacteriophage T7 RNA polymerase
   1264..1416    +  CDS            lacZα (fragment): LacZα fragment of β-galactosidase; lacZ fragment
   1422..1521    -  misc_feature   bom (fragment): basis of mobility region from pBR322
   1623..1658    -  CDS            rop (fragment): Rop protein, which maintains plasmids at low copy number; rop
   1753..1857    +  promoter       AmpR promoter: bla
   1858..2718    +  CDS            AmpR: β-lactamase; bla; confers resistance to ampicillin, carbenicillin, and related antibiotics
   2889..3477    +  rep_origin     ori: high-copy-number ColE1/pMB1/pBR322/pUC origin of replication
