[The description below was written by a language model from this plasmid's Addgene catalogue record and pLannotate feature annotations shown in this document.]
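Description:
pKE011 is a Level 0 entry plasmid from the GreenGate 2.0 modular cloning toolkit, built on a pUC19 backbone and catalogued as a CRISPR vector. It is a small (about 3.6 kb), high-copy E. coli plasmid maintained through the ColE1/pUC-type origin and selected with ampicillin via the β-lactamase gene and its native promoter. The feature table also picks up typical pUC-derived remnants around the cloning region: the CAP binding site, lac promoter and operator, a lacZα fragment, short fragments annotated as lacI, rop, bom and RSF ori, and flanking SP6 and T7 promoters. These are backbone carry-over rather than functional parts of the payload.

The insert, named pU3-AarI-scaffold-term, is a guide RNA expression unit with parts attributed to Arabidopsis thaliana. By its name it consists of a U3 small nuclear RNA promoter, the kind of RNA polymerase III promoter commonly used to drive guide RNAs in plants. This is followed by an AarI cloning site, the Streptococcus pyogenes Cas9 gRNA scaffold and a terminator. Only the scaffold is annotated in the feature table, so the U3 promoter and terminator are inferred from the insert name and presumably lie in the unannotated sequence on either side of it. AarI is a type IIS enzyme, so the site most likely serves as the entry point for a user-chosen protospacer directly upstream of the scaffold, although the record does not say this explicitly.

The module is defined as a C4 position unit with GCAG at the 5′ end and TCAG at the 3′ end as its assembly overhangs. This lets the finished gRNA cassette be combined in a fixed order with other GreenGate modules when assembling complex or multi-guide transcriptional units for plant genome editing.
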