Addgene plasmid #207912: pKE011
Purpose: Level 0 for gRNA in C4 module (5' GCAG-3' TCAG)
Depositing lab: Alexis Maizel. Depositing organization: Universitaet Heidelberg. Publication: GreenGate 2.0: Backwards compatible addons for assembly of complex transcriptional units and their stacking with GreenGate. Piepers M, Erbstein K, Reyes-Hernandez J, Song C, Tessi T, Petrasiunaite V, Faerber N, Distel K, Maizel A. PLoS One. 2023 Sep 8;18(9):e0290097. doi: 10.1371/journal.pone.0290097. eCollection 2023. PubMed 37682951.
Backbone
  Vector backbone: pUC19
  Vector type: CRISPR
Growth in bacteria
  Bacterial resistance: Ampicillin, 100 μg/mL
  Growth temperature: 37°C
  Growth strain: DH5alpha
  Copy number: High Copy
Gene/Insert
  Gene/Insert name: pU3-AarI-scaffold-term
  Species: A. thaliana (mustard weed)
  Cloning method: Restriction Enzyme; 5′ cloning site Unknown (unknown if destroyed)
Terms and licenses: Academic/Nonprofit Terms; Industry Terms: Not Available to Industry
How to cite: pKE011 was a gift from Alexis Maizel (Addgene plasmid # 207912 ; http://n2t.net/addgene:207912 ; RRID:Addgene_207912)
